Addgene plasmid #63917: pYC121
Purpose: (Empty Backbone) Recipient overexpressing vector to construct MYC tagged fusions
Depositing lab: Irene Castano Navarro. Depositing organization: Instituto Potosino de Investigacion Cientifica y Tecnologica. Publication: Expression vectors for C-terminal fusions with fluorescent proteins and epitope tags in Candida glabrata. Yanez-Carrillo P, Orta-Zavalza E, Gutierrez-Escobedo G, Patron-Soberano A, De Las Penas A, Castano I. Fungal Genet Biol. 2015 May 15. pii: S1087-1845(15)00087-0. doi: 10.1016/j.fgb.2015.04.020. PubMed 25986172.
Backbone
  Vector backbone: pYC12
  Backbone size (bp): 5693
  Modifications to backbone: Digested and clonning of MYC tag as BamHI/BglII fragment
  Vector type: Yeast Expression
  Promoter: TEF1 (Saccharomyces cerevisiae)
  Selectable markers: URA3
  Tag / fusion protein: MYC
Growth in bacteria
  Bacterial resistance: Ampicillin, 100 μg/mL
  Growth temperature: 30°C
  Growth strain: DH10B
  Copy number: High Copy
Gene/Insert
  Cloning method: Restriction Enzyme
Terms and licenses: Academic/Nonprofit Terms; Industry Terms: Not Available to Industry
How to cite: pYC121 was a gift from Irene Castano Navarro (Addgene plasmid # 63917 ; http://n2t.net/addgene:63917 ; RRID:Addgene_63917)
