[The description below was written by a language model from this plasmid's Addgene catalogue record and pLannotate feature annotations shown in this document.]
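Description:
pYC121 is an empty recipient yeast expression vector, derived from the pYC12 backbone, designed for building C-terminal MYC-tagged fusion proteins that are overexpressed from a strong constitutive promoter. The associated publication places it within a vector set developed for epitope and fluorescent-protein tagging in Candida glabrata. It is a shuttle plasmid. In E. coli it is maintained through a high-copy ColE1/pUC-type origin with ampicillin selection via β-lactamase, and in yeast it is selected through the S. cerevisiae URA3 marker under its own promoter, which complements uracil auxotrophy and can be counterselected with 5-FOA. The feature table does not annotate a yeast replication origin or centromere, so the record does not state how the plasmid is maintained in yeast.

The expression cassette consists of the S. cerevisiae TEF1 promoter followed by a short stretch of pBluescript-type multiple cloning site and then a 13xMyc tandem epitope array, which the record says was introduced as a BamHI/BglII fragment. An open reading frame lacking its stop codon, cloned by restriction enzymes into the sites between promoter and tag, would be transcribed from TEF1 and translated in frame with the Myc repeats, allowing detection or immunoprecipitation with anti-Myc antibodies. A partial minimal FRT site and further polylinker remnants lie downstream of the tag, and no terminator is annotated there. The cassette sits within pBluescript-derived sequence, so it is flanked by T3 and T7 promoters, lac promoter/operator elements, a lacZα fragment and an f1 origin, alongside small pBR322-derived bom and rop fragments. The deposited sequence is 6,277 nt, compared with 5,693 bp listed for the backbone.
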