Features (pLannotate 1.2.2; 21 found; start..end, strand, type, name):
    666..737     +  promoter       AmpR promoter: bla
    738..1598    +  CDS            AmpR: β-lactamase; bla; confers resistance to ampicillin, carbenicillin, and related antibiotics
   1769..2357    +  rep_origin     ori: high-copy-number ColE1/pMB1/pBR322/pUC origin of replication
   2540..2632    +  CDS            lacI (fragment): lac repressor; lacI; The lac repressor binds to the lac operator to inhibit transcription in E. coli. This inhibition can be relieved by adding lactose or isopropyl-β-D-thiogalactopyranoside (IPTG).
   2645..2666    +  protein_bind   CAP binding site: CAP binding activates transcription in the presence of cAMP. E. coli catabolite activator protein
   2681..2711    +  promoter       lac promoter: promoter for the E. coli lac operon
   2719..2735    +  protein_bind   lac operator: The lac repressor binds to the lac operator to inhibit transcription in E. coli. This inhibition can be relieved by adding lactose or isopropyl-β-D-thiogalactopyranoside (IPTG). lac repressor encoded by lacI
   2780..2798    +  promoter       T3 promoter: promoter for bacteriophage T3 RNA polymerase
   2816..3214    +  promoter       TEF1 promoter: S. cerevisiae TEF1; promoter for EF-1α
   3218..3235    +  misc_feature   MCS (fragment): pBluescript multiple cloning site
   3253..3750    +  CDS            13xMyc: 13 tandem Myc epitope tags
   3803..3822    -  protein_bind   FRT (minimal) (fragment): supports FLP-mediated excision but not integration (Turan and Bode, 2011) FLP recombinase from the Saccharomyces cerevisiae 2μ plasmid
   3823..3870    +  misc_feature   MCS (fragment): pBluescript multiple cloning site
   4283..4301    -  promoter       T7 promoter: promoter for bacteriophage T7 RNA polymerase
   4309..4464    +  CDS            lacZα (fragment): LacZα fragment of β-galactosidase; lacZ fragment
   4472..4927    +  rep_origin     f1 ori (sequence partly withheld): f1 bacteriophage origin of replication; arrow indicates direction of (+) strand synthesis
   4928..4979    -  misc_feature   bom (fragment): basis of mobility region from pBR322
   5058..5861    -  CDS            URA3: orotidine-5'-phosphate decarboxylase, required for uracil biosynthesis; S. cerevisiae URA3; yeast auxotrophic marker, counterselectable with 5-fluoroorotic acid (5-FOA)
   5862..6077    -  promoter       URA3 promoter: S. cerevisiae URA3
   6092..6141    -  misc_feature   bom (fragment): basis of mobility region from pBR322
   6243..1       -  CDS            rop (fragment) (across the origin): Rop protein, which maintains plasmids at low copy number; rop
>Addgene plasmid #63917 | pYC121 | depositor full sequence | sequence record 106678 | pYC121 sequence 6277 bps
GACGAAAGGGCCTCGTGATACGCCTATTTTTATAGGTTAATGTCATGATAATAATGGTTTCTTAGCAGGT
TAGACTAACATGCAAAAAGTTTATATTCATTTTTGTAGTTATTCTTGTTTTCATTAGGATGATTACACAC
TGTGGATGTGGATTAATCGATCATTGTTAATTTAGTGTAGCTACTACCATTTCAAACAAAACGTAAATTC
TTGCAGTCGTACTGGATCTGTGAATCTATTAGTATATATGAATTAAAGTAGCTTGTACATATTATTCTGT
TGAATCATATCGCAGAGCATTGGTTGAAATCCAAAATATAAAAATGTAATATCACAAAAAATAATACTAA
TTCTAACATTAATGGGTCAGATTTTTAGTGAATACTTAAATTTATAATATCGTCTATTTAAGCTAGCAAA
TGGAACAACATTTAAAGTAAGAACATCATATCTACATGAAAATGTATATTTCAATCTGACTAATAACGCA
GAGCACATCTTTCAGTGATGTCTGTCACATGATCAAAAAGAATTGTATTTAAATAATTCATAATAAAAGC
TTAAAAAATTACAATAATGAAAATAAAGTAAATAATGACATGGGTAAGAGTTCCGAAATAGAATCTTAGT
GTACAAAACAAAAATTGCATCATTAGAGATCCCCACATTCAAATATGTATCCGCTCATGAGACAATAACC
CTGATAAATGCTTCAATAATATTGAAAAAGGAAGAGTATGAGTATTCAACATTTCCGTGTCGCCCTTATT
CCCTTTTTTGCGGCATTTTGCCTTCCTGTTTTTGCTCACCCAGAAACGCTGGTGAAAGTAAAAGATGCTG
AAGATCAGTTGGGTGCACGAGTGGGTTACATCGAACTGGATCTCAACAGCGGTAAGATCCTTGAGAGTTT
TCGCCCCGAAGAACGTTTTCCAATGATGAGCACTTTTAAAGTTCTGCTATGTGGCGCGGTATTATCCCGT
ATTGACGCCGGGCAAGAGCAACTCGGTCGCCGCATACACTATTCTCAGAATGACTTGGTTGAGTACTCAC
CAGTCACAGAAAAGCATCTTACGGATGGCATGACAGTAAGAGAATTATGCAGTGCTGCCATAACCATGAG
TGATAACACTGCGGCCAACTTACTTCTGACAACGATCGGAGGACCGAAGGAGCTAACCGCTTTTTTGCAC
AACATGGGGGATCATGTAACTCGCCTTGATCGTTGGGAACCGGAGCTGAATGAAGCCATACCAAACGACG
AGCGTGACACCACGATGCCTGTAGCAATGGCAACAACGTTGCGCAAACTATTAACTGGCGAACTACTTAC
TCTAGCTTCCCGGCAACAATTAATAGACTGGATGGAGGCGGATAAAGTTGCAGGACCACTTCTGCGCTCG
GCCCTTCCGGCTGGCTGGTTTATTGCTGATAAATCTGGAGCCGGTGAGCGTGGGTCTCGCGGTATCATTG
CAGCACTGGGGCCAGATGGTAAGCCCTCCCGTATCGTAGTTATCTACACGACGGGGAGTCAGGCAACTAT
GGATGAACGAAATAGACAGATCGCTGAGATAGGTGCCTCACTGATTAAGCATTGGTAACTGTCAGACCAA
GTTTACTCATATATACTTTAGATTGATTTAAAACTTCATTTTTAATTTAAAAGGATCTAGGTGAAGATCC
TTTTTGATAATCTCATGACCAAAATCCCTTAACGTGAGTTTTCGTTCCACTGAGCGTCAGACCCCGTAGA
AAAGATCAAAGGATCTTCTTGAGATCCTTTTTTTCTGCGCGTAATCTGCTGCTTGCAAACAAAAAAACCA
CCGCTACCAGCGGTGGTTTGTTTGCCGGATCAAGAGCTACCAACTCTTTTTCCGAAGGTAACTGGCTTCA
GCAGAGCGCAGATACCAAATACTGTCCTTCTAGTGTAGCCGTAGTTAGGCCACCACTTCAAGAACTCTGT
AGCACCGCCTACATACCTCGCTCTGCTAATCCTGTTACCAGTGGCTGCTGCCAGTGGCGATAAGTCGTGT
CTTACCGGGTTGGACTCAAGACGATAGTTACCGGATAAGGCGCAGCGGTCGGGCTGAACGGGGGGTTCGT
GCACACAGCCCAGCTTGGAGCGAACGACCTACACCGAACTGAGATACCTACAGCGTGAGCTATGAGAAAG
CGCCACGCTTCCCGAAGGGAGAAAGGCGGACAGGTATCCGGTAAGCGGCAGGGTCGGAACAGGAGAGCGC
ACGAGGGAGCTTCCAGGGGGAAACGCCTGGTATCTTTATAGTCCTGTCGGGTTTCGCCACCTCTGACTTG
AGCGTCGATTTTTGTGATGCTCGTCAGGGGGGCGGAGCCTATGGAAAAACGCCAGCAACGCGGCCTTTTT
ACGGTTCCTGGCCTTTTGCTGGCCTTTTGCTCACATGTTCTTTCCTGCGTTATCCCCTGATTCTGTGGAT
AACCGTATTACCGCCTTTGAGTGAGCTGATACCGCTCGCCGCAGCCGAACGACCGAGCGCAGCGAGTCAG
TGAGCGAGGAAGCGGAAGAGCGCCCAATACGCAAACCGCCTCTCCCCGCGCGTTGGCCGATTCATTAATG
CAGCTGGCACGACAGGTTTCCCGACTGGAAAGCGGGCAGTGAGCGCAACGCAATTAATGTGAGTTACCTC
ACTCATTAGGCACCCCAGGCTTTACACTTTATGCTTCCGGCTCCTATGTTGTGTGGAATTGTGAGCGGAT
AACAATTTCACACAGGAAACAGCTATGACCATGATTACGCCAAGCGCGCAATTAACCCTCACTAAAGGGA
ACAAAAGCTGGAGCTCATAGCTTCAAAATGTTTCTACTCCTTTTTTACTCTTCCAGATTTTCTCGGACTC
CGCGCATCGCCGTACCACTTCAAAACACCCAAGCACAGCATACTAAATTTCCCCTCTTTCTTCCTCTAGG
GTGTCGTTAATTACCCGTACTAAAGGTTTGGAAAAGAAAAAAGAGACCGCCTCGTTTCTTTTTCTTCGTC
GAAAAAGGCAATAAAAATTTTTATCACGTTTCTTTTTCTTGAAAATTTTTTTTTTGATTTTTTTCTCTTT
CGATGACCTCCCATTGATATTTAAGTTAATAAACGGTCTTCAATTTCTCAAGTTTCAGTTTCATTTTTCT
TGTTCTATTACAACTTTTTTTACTTCTTGCTCATTAGAAAGAAAGCATAGCAATCTAATCTAAGTTTTCT
AGAACTAGTGGATCCTAGGGTTAATTAACGGTGAACAAAAGCTAATCTCCGAGGAAGACTTGAACGGTGA
ACAAAAATTAATCTCAGAAGAAGACTTGAACGGACTCGACGGTGAACAAAAGTTGATTTCTGAAGAAGAT
TTGAACGGTGAACAAAAGCTAATCTCCGAGGAAGACTTGAACGGTGAACAAAAATTAATCTCAGAAGAAG
ACTTGAACGGACTCGACGGTGAACAAAAGTTGATTTCTGAAGAAGATTTGAACGGTGAACAAAAGCTAAT
CTCCGAGGAAGACTTGAACGGTGAACAAAAATTAATCTCAGAAGAAGACTTGAACGGACTCGACGGTGAA
CAAAAGTTGATTTCTGAAGAAGATTTGAACGGTGAACAAAAGCTAATCTCCGAGGAAGACTTGAACGGTG
AACAAAAATTAATCTCAGAAGAAGACTTGAACGGACTCGACGGTGAACAAAAGTTGATTTCTGAAGAAGA
TTTGAACGGTGAACAAAAGCTAATCTCCGAGGAAGACTTGAACGGTGAACAAAAATTAATCAATCACTAG
CTAGTGAATTCGCGCCAGATCCGAAGTTCCTATACTTTCTAGGGGCTGCAGGAATTCGATATCAAGCTTA
TCGATACCGTCGACCTCGAGAACACAACCCACAGCTACCACCATCAACAATATTTATATATATAACGTAC
ACATAGAAATCACACAAACAGAGTATTTATTCTTAACTACATGAACTACCATCAGACCGTCTGGGCCACT
ATATAATGTGCCATTCATAAACGTGATCACTTTACGTAGCAGGCAACCCCAGGTGAAAATTTTTCAGCGA
GCTGCCAGATTGTCAGGTGAAAAACTGAAAAAAACTTCTGGGCGATGAGCTTGTGGCGGGAAATTAAGTA
TATAAAGCAGTTAGTTTCTTCTGCTTCTTGTGGTTCTGGGTATTCTTGTAATATTTGGAAGAATAGAAAA
TCAAGACTACTGCCTTTCTTTTCATATTATAGAGGAAGAAATACGCACGAACACGATATAGAGGTAAAGG
TACCCAATTCGCCCTATAGTGAGTCGTATTACGCGCGCTCACTGGCCGTCGTTTTACAACGTCGTGACTG
GGAAAACCCTGGCGTTACCCAACTTAATCGCCTTGCAGCACATCCCCCTTTCGCCAGCTGGCGTAATAGC
GAAGAGGCCCGCACCGATCGCCCTTCCCAACAGTTGCGCAGCCTGAATGGCGAATGGCGCG
[124 nt withheld, positions 4472-4595]
C
[91 nt withheld, positions 4597-4687]
A
[49 nt withheld, positions 4689-4737]
CCTTTGACGTTGGAGTCCACGTTCTTT
[37 nt withheld, positions 4765-4801]
ACCCTATCTCGGTCTATTCTTTTGATTTATAAGGGATTTTGCCGATTTCGGCCTATTGGTTAAAAAATGA
GCTGATTTAACAAAAATTTAACGCGAATTTTAACAAAATATTAACGTTTACAATTTCCTGATGCGGTATT
TTCTCCTTACGCATCTGTGCGGTATTTCACACCGCATAGGGTAATAACTGATATAATTAAATTGAAGCTC
TAATTTGTGAGTTTAGTATACATGCATTTACTTATAATACAGTTTTTTAGTTTTGCTGGCCGCATCTTCT
CAAATATGCTTCCCAGCCTGCTTTTCTGTAACGTTCACCCTCTACCTTAGCATCCCTTCCCTTTGCAAAT
AGTCCTCTTCCAACAATAATAATGTCAGATCCTGTAGAGACCACATCATCCACGGTTCTATACTGTTGAC
CCAATGCGTCTCCCTTGTCATCTAAACCCACACCGGGTGTCATAATCAACCAATCGTAACCTTCATCTCT
TCCACCCATGTCTCTTTGAGCAATAAAGCCGATAACAAAATCTTTGTCGCTCTTCGCAATGTCAACAGTA
CCCTTAGTATATTCTCCAGTAGATAGGGAGCCCTTGCATGACAATTCTGCTAACATCAAAAGGCCTCTAG
GTTCCTTTGTTACTTCTTCTGCCGCCTGCTTCAAACCGCTAACAATACCTGGGCCCACCACACCGTGTGC
ATTCGTAATGTCTGCCCATTCTGCTATTCTGTATACACCCGCAGAGTACTGCAATTTGACTGTATTACCA
ATGTCAGCAAATTTTCTGTCTTCGAAGAGTAAAAAATTGTACTTGGCGGATAATGCCTTTAGCGGCTTAA
CTGTGCCCTCCATGGAAAAATCAGTCAAGATATCCACATGTGTTTTTAGTAAACAAATTTTGGGACCTAA
TGCTTCAACTAACTCCAGTAATTCCTTGGTGGTACGAACATCCAATGAAGCACACAAGTTTGTTTGCTTT
TCGTGCATGATATTAAATAGCTTGGCAGCAACAGGACTAGGATGAGTAGCAGCACGTTCCTTATATGTAG
CTTTCGACATGATTTATCTTCGTTTCCTGCAGGTTTTTGTTCTGTGCAGTTGGGTTAAGAATACTGGGCA
ATTTCATGTTTCTTCAACACTACATATGCGTATATATACCAATCTAAGTCTGTGCTCCTTCCTTCGTTCT
TCCTTCTGTTCGGAGATTACCGAATCAAAAAAATTTCAAAGAAACCGAAATCAAAAAAAAGAATAAAAAA
AAAATGATGAATTGAATTGAAAAGCTGTGGTATGGTGCACTCTCAGTACAATCTGCTCTGATGCCGCATA
GTTAAGCCAGCCCCGACACCCGCCAACACCCGCTGACGCGCCCTGACGGGCTTGTCTGCTCCCGGCATCC
GCTTACAGACAAGCTGTGACCGTCTCCGGGAGGTGCATGTGTCAGAGGTTTTCACCGTCATCACCGAAAC
GCGCGA
