>Addgene plasmid #63917 | pYC121 | addgene partial sequence | sequence record 111191 | M13pUC-Fwd 5'-CCCAGTCACGACGTTGTAAAACG-3'
ACTCACTATAGGGCGAATTGGGTACCTTTACCTCTATATCGTGTTCGTGCGTATTTCTTCCTCTATAATA
TGAAAAGAAAGGCAGTAGTCTTGATTTTCTATTCTTCCAAATATTACAAGAATACCCAGAACCACAAGAA
GCAGAAGAAACTAACTGCTTTATATACTTAATTTCCCGCCACAAGCTCATCGCCCAGAAGTTTTTTTCAG
TTTTTCACCTGACAATCTGGCAGCTCGCTGAAAAATTTTCACCTGGGGTTGCCTGCTACGTAAAGTGATC
ACGTTTATGAATGGCACATTATATAGTGGCCCAGACGGTCTGATGGTAGTTCATGTAGTTAAGAATAAAT
ACTCTGTTTGTGTGATTTCTATGTGTACGTTATATATATAAATATTGTTGATGGTGGTAGCTGTGGGTTG
TGTTCTCGAGGTCGACGGTATCGATAAGCTTGATATCGAATTCCTGCAGCCCCTAGAAAGTATAGGAACT
TCGGATCTGGCGCGAATTCACTAGCTAGTGATTGATTAATTTTTGTTCACCGTTCAAGTCTTCCTCGGAG
ATTAGCTTTTGTTCACCGTTCAAATCTTCTTCAGAAATCAACTTTTGTTCACCGTCGAGTCCGTTCAAGT
CTTCTTCTGAGATTAATTTTTGTTCACCGTTCAAGTCTTCCTCGGAGATTAGCTTTTGTTCACCGTTCAA
ATCTTCTTCAGAAATCAACTTTTGTTCACCGTCGAGTCCGTTCAAGTCTTCTTCTGAGATTAATTTTTGT
TCACCGTTCAAGTCTTCCTCGGAGATTAGCTT
