>Addgene plasmid #63917 | pYC121 | addgene partial sequence | sequence record 111247 | M13pUC-Rev 5'-AGCGGATAACAATTTCACACAGG-3'
TTAACCCTCACTAAAGGGAACAAAAGCTGGAGCTCATAGCTTCAAAATGTTTCTACTCCTTTTTTACTCT
TCCAGATTTTCTCGGACTCCGCGCATCGCCGTACCACTTCAAAACACCCAAGCACAGCATACTAAATTTC
CCCTCTTTCTTCCTCTAGGGTGTCGTTAATTACCCGTACTAAAGGTTTGGAAAAGAAAAAAGAGACCGCC
TCGTTTCTTTTTCTTCGTCGAAAAAGGCAATAAAAATTTTTATCACGTTTCTTTTTCTTGAAAATTTTTT
TTTTGATTTTTTTCTCTTTCGATGACCTCCCATTGATATTTAAGTTAATAAACGGTCTTCAATTTCTCAA
GTTTCAGTTTCATTTTTCTTGTTCTATTACAACTTTTTTTACTTCTTGCTCATTAGAAAGAAAGCATAGC
AATCTAATCTAAGTTTTCTAGAACTAGTGGATCCTAGGGTTAATTAACGGTGAACAAAAGCTAATCTCCG
AGGAAGACTTGAACGGTGAACAAAAATTAATCTCAGAAGAAGACTTGAACGGACTCGACGGTGAACAAAA
GTTGATTTCTGAAGAAGATTTGAACGGTGAACAAAAGCTAATCTCCGAGGAAGACTTGAACGGTGAACAA
AAATTAATCTCAGAAGAAGACTTGAACGGACTCGACGGTGAACAAAAGTTGATTTCTGAAGAAGATTTGA
ACGGTGAACAAAAGCTAATCTCCGAGGAAGACTTGAACGGTGAACAAAAATTAATCTCAGAAGAAGACTT
GAACGGACTCGACGGTGAACAA
